Addgene plasmid #162703: pCB’
Purpose: pCB reconstructed after selection for CCMB1 growth on glycerol under ambient air
Depositing lab: David Savage. Depositing organization: University of California, Berkeley. Publication: Functional reconstitution of a bacterial CO2 concentrating mechanism in E. coli. Flamholz AI, Dugan E, Blikstad C, Gleizer S, Ben-Nissan R, Amram S, Antonovsky N, Ravishankar S, Noor E, Bar-Even A, Milo R, Savage D. Elife. 2020 Oct 21;9. pii: 59882. doi: 10.7554/eLife.59882. PubMed 33084575.
Backbone
  Vector backbone: pFE21 (derived from pZE21 under PLtet0-1 and constitutive tetR)
  Backbone size w/o insert (bp): 3127
  Total vector size (bp): 12617
  Modifications to backbone: pCB reconstructed after selection for CCMB1 growth on glycerol under ambient air
  Vector type: Bacterial Expression
Growth in bacteria
  Bacterial resistance: Kanamycin, 50 μg/mL
  Growth temperature: 37°C
  Growth strain: DH5alpha
  Copy number: High Copy
Gene/Insert
  Gene/Insert name: pHnCB10 derived carboxysome operon, prk
  Species: H. neapolitanus and S. elongatus
  Insert size (bp): 9490
  Mutation: 5513T>G (tetR E37A); 7758G>T (second tet operator)
  Promoter: PLtet0-1 promoter
  Cloning method: Gibson Cloning
  Sequencing primers: 5′ gaaagccatccagtttactttgca; 3′ GCGTTCACCGACAAACAACA
Terms and licenses: Academic/Nonprofit Terms; Industry Terms: Not Available to Industry
How to cite: pCB’ was a gift from David Savage (Addgene plasmid # 162703 ; http://n2t.net/addgene:162703 ; RRID:Addgene_162703)
