[The description below was written by a language model from this plasmid's Addgene catalogue record and pLannotate feature annotations shown in this document.]
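Description:
pCB' is a 12.6 kb bacterial expression plasmid built on pFE21, a pZE21 derivative that combines the PLtetO-1 promoter with constitutively expressed TetR. It replicates from a high-copy ColE1/pMB1-type origin and is selected with kanamycin through the neo (nptII) gene, which is followed by the lambda t0 terminator. The tetR coding sequence is driven by a bla (AmpR) promoter; only a short remnant of the β-lactamase gene is present, so ampicillin resistance is not expected.

The roughly 9.5 kb payload is the pHnCB10-derived α-carboxysome operon of Halothiobacillus neapolitanus plus a phosphoribulokinase gene (prk). On the reverse strand, downstream of a tet operator-containing promoter, the feature table shows the rubisco large and small subunits (cbbL, cbbS), the scaffolding protein csoS2, the carboxysomal carbonic anhydrase csoS3, the vertex proteins csoS4A and csoS4B, the shell hexamers csoS1C, csoS1A and csoS1B, and the pseudohexamer csoS1D. A second tet-regulated promoter then precedes a coding region that the annotation tool matched to plant phosphoribulokinase. This presumably corresponds to the prk attributed in the record to S. elongatus, and it ends at an rrnB T1 terminator. Induction with a tetracycline analogue would therefore co-express an encapsulated rubisco system and the kinase that supplies its substrate, ribulose 1,5-bisphosphate.

The plasmid is a reconstruction of pCB carrying two mutations recovered after selecting the rubisco-dependent E. coli strain CCMB1 for growth on glycerol in ambient air: tetR E37A and a base change in the second tet operator. Both lie in the regulatory system and so would be expected to alter expression control. It was used in work on functional reconstitution of a bacterial CO2-concentrating mechanism in E. coli.
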