Features (pLannotate 1.2.2; 24 found; start..end, strand, type, name):
    443..547     +  promoter       AmpR promoter: bla
    548..1171    +  CDS            TetR: tetracycline repressor TetR; tetR from transposon Tn10; TetR binds to the tetracycline operator tetO to inhibit transcription. This inhibition can be relieved by adding tetracycline or doxycycline.
   1213..1255    +  promoter       AmpR promoter (fragment): bla
   1256..1295    +  CDS            AmpR (fragment): β-lactamase; bla; confers resistance to ampicillin, carbenicillin, and related antibiotics
   1344..1430    -  terminator     rrnB T1 terminator: Escherichia coli rrnB; transcription terminator T1 from the E. coli rrnB gene
   1454..1477    +  misc_feature   MCS (fragment): pBluescript multiple cloning site
   1502..2461    -  CDS            KPPR_ARATH (fragment): Experimental evidence at protein level: Swiss-Prot protein existence level 1. From Arabidopsis thaliana (Mouse-ear cress).
   2543..2598    -  promoter       tetR/tetA promoters: tetR; overlapping promoters for bacterial tetR and tetA
   2625..3263    -  CDS            csoS1D: CSOSD_HALNC - Experimental evidence at protein level: Swiss-Prot protein existence level 1. Unlike beta-carboxysomes, alpha-carboxysomes (Cb) can form without cargo protein. CsoS2 is essential for Cb formation and is also capable of targeting foreign proteins to the Cb. The Cb shell assembles with the aid of CsoS2; CsoS1A, CsoS1B and CsoS1C form the majority of the shell while CsoS4A and CsoS4B form vertices. CsoS1D forms pseudohexamers that probably control metabolite flux into and out of the shell. From Halothiobacillus neapolitanus (strain ATCC 23641 / c2) (Thiobacillus neapolitanus).
   3288..3617    -  CDS            csoS1B: CSOSB_HALNC - Also known as Orf3 From Halothiobacillus neapolitanus (strain ATCC 23641 / c2) (Thiobacillus neapolitanus).
   3732..4025    -  CDS            csoS1A: CSOSA_HALNC - Also known as csoS1 From Halothiobacillus neapolitanus (strain ATCC 23641 / c2) (Thiobacillus neapolitanus).
   4103..4396    -  CDS            csoS1C: CSOSC_HALNC - Also known as Orf1 From Halothiobacillus neapolitanus (strain ATCC 23641 / c2) (Thiobacillus neapolitanus).
   4451..4693    -  CDS            csoS4B: CSS4B_HALNC - Also known as orfB From Halothiobacillus neapolitanus (strain ATCC 23641 / c2) (Thiobacillus neapolitanus).
   4696..4944    -  CDS            csoS4A: CSS4A_HALNC - Also known as orfA From Halothiobacillus neapolitanus (strain ATCC 23641 / c2) (Thiobacillus neapolitanus).
   4944..6485    -  CDS            csoS3: CSOCA_HALNC - Also known as ORF1 From Halothiobacillus neapolitanus (strain ATCC 23641 / c2) (Thiobacillus neapolitanus).
   6509..9115    -  CDS            csoS2: CSOS2_HALNC - Experimental evidence at protein level: Swiss-Prot protein existence level 1. Unlike beta-carboxysomes, alpha-carboxysomes (Cb) can form without cargo protein. CsoS2 is essential for Cb formation and is also capable of targeting foreign proteins to the Cb. The Cb shell assembles with the aid of CsoS2; CsoS1A, CsoS1B and CsoS1C form the majority of the shell while CsoS4A and CsoS4B form vertices. CsoS1D forms pseudohexamers that probably control metabolite flux into and out of the shell. From Halothiobacillus neapolitanus (strain ATCC 23641 / c2) (Thiobacillus neapolitanus).
   9183..9512    -  CDS            cbbS: RBS_HALNC - Also known as rbcS. Experimental evidence at protein level: Swiss-Prot protein existence level 1. RuBisCO catalyzes two reactions: the carboxylation of D- ribulose 1,5-bisphosphate, the primary event in carbon dioxide fixation, as well as the oxidative fragmentation of the pentose substrate. Both reactions occur simultaneously and in competition at the same active site (Ref.3, PubMed:18258595, PubMed:18974784). There are estimated to be 270 RuBisCO heterohexadecamers per carboxysome (Ref.6). From Halothiobacillus neapolitanus (strain ATCC 23641 / c2) (Thiobacillus neapolitanus).
   9552..10970   -  CDS            cbbL: RBL1_HALNC - Experimental evidence at protein level: Swiss-Prot protein existence level 1. Alpha-carboxysomes are able to assemble in the absence of RuBisCO, unlike beta-carboxysomes. The RuBisCO large subunit is required for enzyme integration into carboxysomes; replacing it with the carboxysomally targeted gene (Tcr_0838, AC Q31HD9) of H.crungenus places RuBisCO in the carboxysome, while the non-carboxysomal large subunit of H.crungenus (Tcr_0427, AC Q31IK0) is not incorporated in the carboxysome. From Halothiobacillus neapolitanus (strain ATCC 23641 / c2) (Thiobacillus neapolitanus).
  11030..11047   -  promoter       H1-2O2 promoter (fragment): doxycycline-inducible variant of the human H1 RNA promoter (Henriksen et al., 2007)
  11053..11071   -  protein_bind   tet operator: tetO; bacterial operator O2 for the tetR and tetA genes tetracycline repressor TetR
  11138..11257   +  CDS            tnpA (fragment): TN5P_ECOLX - Also known as tnp. Experimental evidence at protein level: Swiss-Prot protein existence level 1. Mediates transposition of transposon Tn5 by a 'cut and paste' mechanism. First, the monomeric transposase binds the 19 bp inverted DNA repeats flanking the transposon. Then, dimerization of the DNA- bound transposase creates a synaptic DNA complex. After nicking of the first DNA strand, excision of the transposon proceeds through a series of intermediates. The transposase then mediates the insertion of the transposon at a new site by strand transfer. The activity of the wild- type tran
  11289..12080   +  CDS            neo: KKA2_KLEPN - Also known as kan, nptII. Experimental evidence at protein level: Swiss-Prot protein existence level 1. Resistance to kanamycin, neomycin, paromomycin, ribostamycin, butirosin and gentamicin B. From Klebsiella pneumoniae.
  12114..12208   +  terminator     lambda t0 terminator: transcription terminator from phage lambda
  12296..267     +  rep_origin     ori (across the origin): high-copy-number ColE1/pMB1/pBR322/pUC origin of replication
>Addgene plasmid #162703 | pCB’ | addgene full sequence | sequence record 324199 | Addgene NGS Result
GGGGGTTCGTGCACACAGCCCAGCTTGGAGCGAACGACCTACACCGAACTGAGATACCTACAGCGTGAGC
TATGAGAAAGCGCCACGCTTCCCGAAGGGAGAAAGGCGGACAGGTATCCGGTAAGCGGCAGGGTCGGAAC
AGGAGAGCGCACGAGGGAGCTTCCAGGGGGAAACGCCTGGTATCTTTATAGTCCTGTCGGGTTTCGCCAC
CTCTGACTTGAGCGTCGATTTTTGTGATGCTCGTCAGGGGGGCGGAGCCTATGGAAAAACGCCAGCAACG
CGGCCTTTTTACGGTTCCTGGCCTTTTGCTGGCCTTTTGCTCACATGTTCTTTCCTGCGTTATCCCCTGA
TTCTGTGGATAACCGTATTACCGCCTTTGAGTGAGCTGATACCGCTCGCCGCAGCCGAACGCCCTAGGTC
TAGCGCGAATTGTCGAGGGAAACGCGGAACCCCTATTTGTTTATTTTTCTAAATACATTCAAATATGTAT
CCGCTCATGAGACAATAACCCTGATAAATGCTTCAATAATATTGAAAAAGGAAGAGTATGTCTAGATTAG
ATAAAAGTAAAGTGATTAACAGCGCATTAGAGCTGCTTAATGAGGTCGGAATCGAAGGTTTAACAACCCG
TAAACTCGCCCAGAAGCTAGGTGTAGCGCAGCCTACATTGTATTGGCATGTAAAAAATAAGCGGGCTTTG
CTCGACGCCTTAGCCATTGAGATGTTAGATAGGCACCATACTCACTTTTGCCCTTTAGAAGGGGAAAGCT
GGCAAGATTTTTTACGTAATAACGCTAAAAGTTTTAGATGTGCTTTACTAAGTCATCGCGATGGAGCAAA
AGTACATTTAGGTACACGGCCTACAGAAAAACAGTATGAAACTCTCGAAAATCAATTAGCCTTTTTATGC
CAACAAGGTTTTTCACTAGAGAATGCATTATATGCACTCAGCGCTGTGGGGCATTTTACTTTAGGTTGCG
TATTGGAAGATCAAGAGCATCAAGTCGCTAAAGAAGAAAGGGAAACACCTACTACTGATAGTATGCCGCC
ATTATTACGACAAGCTATCGAATTATTTGATCACCAAGGTGCAGAGCCAGCCTTCTTATTCGGCCTTGAA
TTGATCATATGCGGATTAGAAAAACAACTTAAATGTGAAAGTGGGTCTTAACAGTTCCTGGATATCCGGA
TGAAGGCACGAACCCAGTGGACATAACCCTGATAAATGCTTCAATAATATTGAAAAAGGAAGAGTATGAG
TATTCAACATTTCCGTGTCGCCCTTATTCCCTTTTGCTTGGATTCTGCGTTTGTTTCCGTCTACGAACTG
CTAGCGGCGGCGGATTTGTCCTACTCAGGAGAGCGTTCACCGACAAACAACAGATAAAACGAAAGGCCCA
GTCTTTCGACTGAGCCTTTCGTTTTATTTGATGCCTCTAGCACGCGTACCATGGGATCCCCCGGGCTGCA
GGAATTCCATCTAGACACTAGCGGCGACGGGTGCTGCTTGGGAGGTCAAACGCTCATAGGCCGCCCGCAT
TTTCAGGCCGGTCAGCACTTGGAACAGACCCGTGCCGTTGTTCGAACCCGGGTAATCTTTGTGCTGTAGC
AGCAGGTGGGTCAACTCACCGTAGTACTGCGTGTCGGTCTTGCTGAGGTGGCCCTCGACGTAGATCATCT
CTTCGAGGTTCTCGAACTGACCGTCGACCTCAAGCACTGAGACTTCGTGACCGTAGTAGGTGTCAGGGCC
GTAGGCTAAGCGAATGCCCGGATAGGAGCAGGTCAGCTTACGACCGCAGGGCGTCCACTGGATGGTCGAA
CCTTCGTCGAACAGGTAAGCCGGCTCAAAACCATCGCGGCCTTCCCGTTGGATCAACTGCACCCGCAGCA
CCTTGCGCTCGGTGTCATTGGGGATTAGCTGGGTCGGCATGACGCGGATGACGATGTCCGCATGGCCACG
CTGGGGCTCAATGTAGGCCTTGAAGTCAGGGCGGCGCGCTTCGATCGAGGCGAGGACATCTTCGTAGGAG
TGGCCGCGTTCTGCCATATCGCGTTGGATCTTCCAAGCGATTTTGACTTCGTCATCGATGTCGAGGTAAA
CGCTGAAATCGAGCAGTTCACGCACGCGCTCGTCGTAAAGCGGATGCAGACCCTCGATCACAATGATGCG
ATTGGGTTCGATTTTTTCGGGCGGATCGATCAAGCCGGTTTCATGGTTGTAGATCGGCTTCATGATCGTT
TCGCCGTTCTTCAACGCCTTGACCTGTTCATACATCAAGTCAAAGTTGTTGGCGCGGGGATCCAAAGCCG
TTACGCCTGCTTCCTTCCGGCCCTTGCGATCGAGACTGTGATAGTCATCCAAGCAGATGACCGTCATCAA
TTCCGTACCAAACAAGTCGGCAAGGCGATTTAGGAAGGTTGATTTGCCGCAACCGGAGTCACCGGCAACG
CCGATCAAAACAACACGATCTGGCTTGCTGTGGTGATGGTGATGATGCATGCGGAATTCCCCCTCTTACT
ACTGGCTGGCTTTTTTTCACTTTTCTCTATCACTGATAGGGAGTGGTAAAATAACTCTATCAATGATAGA
GTGTCAACAAAAATTAGGAATTAATCATGATTTAGAACCCTTCAGCGCGACGCGCACGCGCGTTGATGCT
TGCGATTGTGGCCTCAGCCGCCCGCATGGCTTCTTCGGTTTCCGCTTCGCTGCCCATCATGGTCAGGCGA
CCAAAGTTACCAAAAGCACGTACATCGATCAGAGTCACATGAGCTGCTTTCTCGGCCTCGTTGGCAGCCT
GAACAATATAACCTGCCGGTTCTGTTTCAAGGATGAACATGCTTTTGCCCGGCAACAGCATAGAGCCTTT
ACGCAACTGGCGATTGATCAAGGTGGCATGATCGGGGGTAATCGCTCGAATGATCTCTTTCCATGCGATG
CGACAAGGCAGACGATCTTCTTGCGCGTGATTGATTTCTCTTAAAACGGCCTCACCGGATGCGAGAACGT
CGCTTTGGTTTCGGTAATGAATTTCCATCGAGCCAAAAGCACGCTCGACTACCTGTTCGCCGAGACGAAC
GTTCGTGGCCTTTAGCGCAATATCACTGAGGCGATGGACGGCCATGCCCGGCGCGACTTCAATCCACAAG
CAGGCATCACCCGGAACGGGAAGAAAGCCTTGCGATGATGTCGCAAGATAGGATGCAAGCTGCGGTTGAA
GCGAATCGATAAACGAATAGACGCGCAAATCAATGTTGTTCATGCGCATCTTCCCTACTAGACATTAGCT
ATTCAGATTTGCGATACACCACGCGGAATCTGAGTCTTCGGGCGTCTCGGGTAGGATGATCTCAACTTCA
GAATGAACGCGCGCAATGATGTGCGCAGCAACCAGGCCATCGCCAACACGTTCACAGGCGTCAGCACCCG
CACGAACGGCAGCATTTACTGCACCTGTCTCACCACGAACCATTACGGTCACGTAACCGCCGCCAACAAA
TGATCGTCCGACCAGACGGACTTCCGCCGCTTTGGTCATGGCATCTGCGGCTTCAATGGCAGGAACCAAT
CCTCGTGTTTCAATCATGCCCAGGGCAATACCGTGAGTCGTTGCCATAACAGATCCTCTAAAACTAGTGT
TGAGCACGTTCAGAACGAGCCCAGAAATTTGGTTAGACGGTTTCGGCGACGGGTGTCGCCGAAGTGAGCC
GTCTTAGGAATATCTGACTTAGGCTTGTGGCGCCTTAGGCAGAATGTTTTCTACTTCTGAGTGGACACGC
GCAATGATGTGCGCAGCAACCAAGCCATCACCAACACGTTCGCAAGCATCGGCGCCAGCACGAACAGCGG
CGTTAACAGCGCCTGTTTCGCCCCGAACCAATACGGTGACGTAACCGCCACCAACAAATTGACGACCGAC
CAAACGCACTTCAGCCGCTTTAGTCATGGCGTCCGCTGCTTCAATCGCAGGAACTAAGCCACGTGTTTCG
ATCATACCCAGAGCAATACCAGTTACATCAGCCATTTAAATAAACTCCTAAGCTGTCACTTTATGCAAAG
AACCGGAACAAGCCTGCGCCGGTTCGTCTTTCCCAATCCTTAAGCTTCAGGGGCTTTCGGCAGGATGTTT
TCGACTTCGGAATGGACACGGGCAATGATATGCGCCGCGACCAGACCATCGCCGACTCGTTCGCAGGCAT
CAGCGCCCGCACGAACTGCTGCGTTGACGGCACCGGTTTCACCACGGACCAAAACGGTCACGTAACCACC
ACCAACAAATTGACGGCCAACCAAACGTACTTCGGCGGCCTTGGTCATGGCATCGGCAGCTTCAATCGCT
GGAACCAGACCACGTGTTTCAATCATACCCAGTGCAATACCTGTTACTGCTGCCATTTCTTCTCTCCTCA
ATAAAGACTCATTCAAAATCAACTCATCTAGCGATGGTCAAGTTACCCAGTGATCGATGATGCCACCAAT
CGTCAAATCCGTGAGAATCTCAAAATCACCCACGCCAAACCGAGCGGCAGAGCCGCTAATCGTAAAGACC
CAACATCCCTCGGGAACGCCAATGGGATCGCAAGCGACACTGACCTTACCCGTAGCATCCTCCATGACAC
GCAAAGAGATATTTTTAAGACCGGGAATCCTGCGTGTTGCGATTAGGTCGGAACGAACGCGCATTACTTC
CATTACTCACCATTCCACTGATCAATAATCCCGATAATCGTCAAATCAGAGGGATAAGACTTGCTTCCTG
CAGCCTCTCGTGCTGCCGATGACCCAACGCACAAAACCCAATCGCCCGGTATGCAGCCAATCGCATCCAC
GGCGACCTGCCTGGGCGCGCCCGGTTTCTCCCATACCACTAATAGTGGTTTGTGACCCATATCAGCAATA
CGGTTTGTTGAAACCAACGTTTTCTCAACTTGCATGATTTTCATGCGGATGCAACCTCTTCAATCGGGCT
TCCGATATCCTGCGCCTGAACGCTCAAACGAAACTGCAATAGATTCTGCTCATCCAAGGATGAGAACCGC
TCTTTAATGGCGTTGTATATCCGTCTTGCTTTGACCACGGTTCTTTCTCTGGAGCCTGGAACATTGGGGT
CATAGCGATAGTGGATGGCAATCGGAATCGGTAAACCTCGACTCAAATTAAGTTTGGTGAAAATTTTGAT
TCCCACATCCACATCAATCGCATTTTCTTCAACCGTATCCAAATGCGCGTAGTAGGCTAAATTCCGGATT
TGAACTTCATCAAAACCATCACCAACACTGATATATCGCTCAGCATGACCAATATCATTGGGTGGATAGC
GACCACCATGACGATTTACTACGTAATCGATTTGCGAGAGGTTGTTGATCAAAAGCTGACCAATAAAACG
ACGCATCCCCTCGCTGGCTACTCCATTTCCTTTAGCCCAACCATCGCTGCGGTTTGCGTTGAGAATTGCT
TCGTGAATAATCACACGAGCCTCATCCGGCGCCAGATGTAGTGTTTGCGCATAAGTTACTGTGTTGTCAA
CATAACGATACGGATTCAAAAAACCTTTGCTATCCGGAATATGAACGCGAATGGCATCCGTATCCGTATC
AACGCCAATCAGTAAAATATCGATACTTGCGCCGCAGCAATGGGCATTTTCAACCGCTTCTCTGAATTTC
ATCAGCTGGGTTAAAGCCGCTTCCAGTGCTGCACGATCATTACTGCCGTGTGCCGCGCAGCCAGAGTGTG
TCGGGTCAGAGGTGCTGAAATGATACACAGCAATTTTCAGGTATCGTGTTGGCTGATCCGCTGTATTTGG
AACACCTTCACGATAACGGCGGAGTTCATTTTTCTCCCACTGTGCCAGATCATCTTCAATATCGAACATC
GAGCCTGCGTAGGCTTTACGATAGGTGAATGCCGTAAGGGGCAAACGCAATATGTAAGGCAGTAACCCTT
TGAGACGACCATCGGCACAAGGGCTTATGTCCACTGCGTGGAACCCGCAATCCAGGAAGAAGCCAATGGC
CGATGCGGAATCGTCCTTCTCAGACATTATTTTACGACTGAATTGTTCCGTGGCTGCTGTTAGTGCTTTA
GCAGTCGCGTAGCCAAAAATGCCTTTTAAATTGTGCCCACTGATCCAATTATCTTTGAGTAATTCTTCGG
GCAGCGTATGTCCAAGCGACGACTGGGCTAATTCTTGAACACGGGTAACATAATCCAGACCAAGAGGAAT
GCCAGCAACAACTTGCAAGAAAGGGATAACGCGATCAAAACGGTTCTTGACGCTATCCTCGCAACGACCC
AGTTGTTCGTTGGCTTCAAGGTCAGTTAACGGGTGCCGGCAGGTACGCTCAGGCAACGTTATGCAAGCAG
GATGGCGGTCATAGGCAGGGTTTGGTGCTTGCTCAATCAAGTCAAGCCGAGGTTTGACTGATGAGCTAAC
ACCAAACGGTGCGCGTTGCTTGCTTCGTGTGTTACGGGTGTTCATGATCGTTACACTTTACTTAATCAAC
CGCGCGCGCCGCCGGAGTAAGTGATCAGACTACCTTGGGTGTCATTACCACTACTGCCCGTGATCTTGGA
GCCCGGCTTTTCAGGTTTTGGCACATTGCGATTGGCAAACGCGCTGGTTTCGACCACACGCGCATTACCG
CGCATGGAAGGGTTGCGACCACTCGCCCATTGACCGGCTGTACCGGTGATGTGCTTGTTAACTGACCAGT
CATCGCCAGTGATGTGGCAACGTTCTTTGCCTTCGCCACTCACACGATCCATTTGATCGCTTCTTGGTGC
ACATACCAACTCAGGCTTTTCCTGAGTTGCAACCACTTCTGGCTGCACAACAGGTGCTTGAGCAGCCTTA
TTACGGTTGGCCATGGCCATTGCCATGGGTTGTGGAGAACCAACCAACTCGCGCGCAGCGTGCCTGAATT
CGGGGGTTCCTGTAATCAAGCCGGTTGCCAGCATACCAGGGCCTGTAATGCGACCTGAGGGCGCAATGTC
GTTACCTGTAATGCGATTCTGAGCCGAGCGAGCTGGGGTTTGAATACTAAAGTCAGTAGGCATTACTTCA
CCTGGTGCAAAGTTTTGTTCTGGCTGATTGGTGTTCTTAAAACCCATTGACTGAACATTGCCAGTTTGGT
TGAAGCGTGGACTAGTGGGAAGGCAACCTGTCTGCTGCGCGCCAACATAGGCGTCACCGCTGATGAGTTG
CTGTTCACCGATTTCATTTCCTGTGACCAAATCACTGGCGTCAACTGAAGTGCCGCTAATAATTTGTCCT
TCACAGGTCAATGATTGTTCAGTTGATTGAGCTTCGGGCTCTGGGGTGCTCGTACAAAACGGTTCGAAAT
GTTCACGACCGTAGTACTCATTACCGGTGACGGGCATGCACCCGCCGCGCTCGTCACCGGACATCTTTGG
GGCATGATCTAGCTGTTGGCCAGATACTGAGGTGCCGCGAAGGGTGCGCATTGAGCGCACTTTTCCCACG
CCACCACCGCAGATTTTGCTTTGGCCATACTGAGAGCCTGTAACCCGAGAGCATGAACCTGGTTCGTTAC
CTGTAACCAGTTCGGAACGATCAACCAAGTTACCAGTCACAGACTGACCCTTGTTCGTGCGATCTTGGCC
AACCTTGAACGGGCTGCGTTGAGGTTTTGTGTCACAAAAGGATTGGAATTGCTCGTTACTGAGATACTCG
GTGCCTGAGATTGAACGACACGAACCGCTTTCATCACCAGTTACGCGAGTAGAGCGACCGATTTCCGTGC
CGGTAACGTCAGAGCCCGCAAAGGTGTGGGTTCTGGCTACTTTTGCAGGTGCTCCGTTGATCGTGAGTCG
CGCAAGACCTTCGTCTGCGTACTGCGAGCCGGTAATTGTGCGTTTTGCACCCGATTCGTTACCCGTAACA
GAAGAGGGCCTGAATTCATCACTGCCACTGACCACTTGATGCGTTCGTGCTGTGGCGCCGAACATGACTT
TATCCGCTTGTGAAGGCTTTGCGGCTGTTCCACATAGAGAAAAGTGAGCTTCATTACTCATGTATTCGGT
GCCGGTAACGTTACGGCAGACACCGGATTCGTTGCCAGTTACCTTCTCGGTCCGTGAAACTTCCGTACCG
CTAACAGGGCGACCACGAGCCGTTGTGGTCACATTGACCTTCGTCGCATTTGGCTTGGGGCTGGTATTGC
AAAAAGAGGTGAATTGCTCAGTACCTACGTACTCGGTGCCCGTGACTGCTCGGCAAGTGCCCGGCTCGTT
TCCAGTCACATGAGATTTACGATCCACTTGCGTGCCCGTAACAGATCCGCCGGATAGGGTGTGACCGGTT
TCAACCTTTTTTGGCGCTGCGTTGCCCGACTGTACAGAATTTTTGACACGGCCTGTTGGCTTGCAGGAAG
GTGCTGTGCCGCGGCCGTATTGACAGAGCATTTCACGGTGGCGCTTGGCGGCATCGCGGCCATGAAGTGC
GGTATCTAGGTATCCATCAATTTGATAGCCATTGCGTCCTGGACCACCTTGAGATTGCGGCTTTGGCGGC
ACGGCGCGAGTTCCACGCTCAGAGAGCGCTTGACGGCGTGCACGGCAGATATCACGGACGGTTTTGGCTT
GTGAACCAAAACGCTCCGGCATGTCGTCTGCTATGGAGCAGATTTCGGAAAGTTCATTATTTAATGAAGT
GGACGATGATTGGTTAGTATCACCGGCATTTTCGATCATTGCGTCGTTGTGAACCACTGATTGCTGTGGT
CGAACGCGACCCGACGGCTTGCCGTTGGTTTTAACCGCTTTTTTACCGATAGTTGATAGTGCCTCTCTGC
GTTGACGGCAGAGATCTCTAACGCGATTGCTTTCGGTACCAAAGTCAGCATGATCAATCGTAGAGCACAA
TTGATCCGCCATTTGGTAATCAGTGGGCACTTCATTTACAGAAGAGCGCACCTGATTTGTATTGATCGAA
GATGCCGCCTGTTTAGTGCTACGGTTTACGCTAGCCGTTTTATTAGAAACAGCTGCTTTCCCTTGCTTGG
ATAGTGCAGCGCGGCGTGCGCGTGCCAGTTCCTTGCCAGAGAGTCCGCTCAGGTCGGCAGGATTCATTCC
TGACTGTGAAGGCATGTTTGACCCCATCTTGAATAAGTGCTGTGCGTAGAGAAACGCACAGCGCAATGAC
AGACTTGACTTAGTTGCCGCGGTAGACCACGAAGGCCAGACCTAAGCTTTGCGCATAGTTGTCATAAGCC
ACCAGTTTGACCTGGTGTGTTGGATACGCACTACGACACGCTTCAATTTCAGCCAACACGTTGTCGACAT
TTTGTTCGCCGAAGAAGGGAAGTTTCCACATGTACCAATATTGGTTCATGGAGTTTTTCACTTCTACGTG
CTCAATGCCGGGGCTCCAGCCTTGAGCAATTGCGTACTTGATTTGAGCGCGGATGCGTTCCGCGTTCATG
GGTGGAAGATAAGAGAAAGTCTCATATTTGAGGCTTTGCTTGTAATCCTGCATTTCAGCCATGGTTACTC
ACCTTAGTATGTTGTGTGGTACGAGGGATCAACGATTTTGAGTGTCGAGTTTGTCGACAGTGTCAAATTC
GAATTTGATCTCTTTCCAAGTTTCCATGGCAATCTTCAGTTCTGGGCTGTGCTGTGCAGCAGCAGTCAGA
ATTTCTTTGCCTTCTTTTTCGATATCGCGGCCTTGGTTACGCGCTTCTACGCAGGCTTCCAGAGCAACAC
GGTTGGCAGCAGCACCGGCAGCGTTGCCCCATGGATGACCCAGCGTACCGCCACCGAATTGGAGGACAGA
GTCGTCACCAAAGATGTTAACCAGCGCAGGCATGTGCCATACGTGAATACCACCAGAGGCCACAGCGAAT
ACGCCTGGCATTGAACCCCAGTCTTGATCGAAGAAGATACCGCGCGAGCGATCTTCAGGGATAAACGATT
CGCGGAGCAAATCAATCCAGCCCAGAGTAGAGGCACGGTCGCCTTCCAGTTTGCCGACAACGGTACCGGT
GTGCAGGTGATCGCCACCCGACAAACGCAGAATCTTGGTCAGAACACGGAAGTGAATACCGTGGTTCGGG
TTACGGTCGATAACCGCATGCATCGCACGGTGGATGTGCAGCAGTACGCCGTTGTCTTGACACCACTTGG
CCAAGCCAGTGTTGGCCGTGAAGCCACCGGTGATGTAGTCGTGCATAATGATTGGCGCGCCAATTTCTTT
GGCGAATTCTGCGCGCTTGTACATTTCTTCAGGAGTTGGCGCCGTTACGTTGAGGTAATGGCCTTTGCGT
TCGCCGGTTTGGGCTTCAGCAGTTTCGGTCGCGTCTTGTACGAACAAGAAGCGATCGCGCCAGCGCATGA
ACGGCTGAGAATTGATGTTTTCATCATCTTTAGTGAAGTCGAGGCCGCCACGGAGGCACTCGTATACGGC
ACGGCCGTAGTTTTTCGCAGACAAACCAAGTTTTGGCTTGATGGTGCAACCCAACAGTGGGCGACCATAT
TTGTTCATCTTGTCGCGTTCGACTTGAATACCGTGCGGTGGGCCGCCACAGGTTTTAACGTAGGCGAGTG
GGAAGCGAACATCTTCCAGACGCAGGCCGCGTACCGCTTTGAAGCCGAACACGTTACCAACCAGTGAGGT
AAACACGTTAACAACTGACCCTTCTTCGAACAGGTCGATTGGGTAGGCGATAAAGGCATAGAATGCCGCA
TCGTCACCGGGTACGTCTTCAATGCGATAGGCACGGCCTTTGTAGTAGTCCATGTCGGTCAGCAAATCGG
TCCACACGGTGGTCCATGTGCCGGTTGAAGATTCTGCTGCAACCGCGGCTGCGGCTTCTTCGCGATCAAC
ACCCGGTTGTGGGGTGATTTTGAAGCATGCAAGGATGTCGGAATCCAACGGTGTGTATTCCGGCATCCAA
TAGGTCTGCCGGTATTCTTTTACACCAGCACTATACTTTTTAACTGCCATGGTACCTTTCTCCTCTTTAA
TGAATTCGGTCAGTGCGTCCTGCTGATGTGCTCAGTATATCTATCACTGATAGGGATGTCAATCTCTATC
ACTGATAGGGACTCGAGGTGAAGACGAAAGGGCCTCGTGATACGCCTATTTTTATAGGTTAATGTCATGA
TAATAATGGTTTCTTAGACGTCGGAATTGCCAGCTGGGGCGCCCTCTGGTAAGGTTGGGAAGCCCTGCAA
AGTAAACTGGATGGCTTTCTTGCCGCCAAGGATCTGATGGCGCAGGGGATCAAGATCTGATCAAGAGACA
GGATGAGGATCGTTTCGCATGATTGAACAAGATGGATTGCACGCAGGTTCTCCGGCCGCTTGGGTGGAGA
GGCTATTCGGCTATGACTGGGCACAACAGACAATCGGCTGCTCTGATGCCGCCGTGTTCCGGCTGTCAGC
GCAGGGGCGCCCGGTTCTTTTTGTCAAGACCGACCTGTCCGGTGCCCTGAATGAACTGCAGGACGAGGCA
GCGCGGCTATCGTGGCTGGCCACGACGGGCGTTCCTTGCGCAGCTGTGCTCGACGTTGTCACTGAAGCGG
GAAGGGACTGGCTGCTATTGGGCGAAGTGCCGGGGCAGGATCTCCTGTCATCTCACCTTGCTCCTGCCGA
GAAAGTATCCATCATGGCTGATGCAATGCGGCGGCTGCATACGCTTGATCCGGCTACCTGCCCATTCGAC
CACCAAGCGAAACATCGCATCGAGCGAGCACGTACTCGGATGGAAGCCGGTCTTGTCGATCAGGATGATC
TGGACGAAGAGCATCAGGGGCTCGCGCCAGCCGAACTGTTCGCCAGGCTCAAGGCGCGCATGCCCGACGG
CGAGGATCTCGTCGTGACCCATGGCGATGCCTGCTTGCCGAATATCATGGTGGAAAATGGCCGCTTTTCT
GGATTCATCGACTGTGGCCGGCTGGGTGTGGCGGACCGCTATCAGGACATAGCGTTGGCTACCCGTGATA
TTGCTGAAGAGCTTGGCGGCGAATGGGCTGACCGCTTCCTCGTGCTTTACGGTATCGCCGCTCCCGATTC
GCAGCGCATCGCCTTCTATCGCCTTCTTGACGAGTTCTTCTGAGCGGGACTCTGGGGTTCGAGAGCTCGC
TTGGACTCCTGTTGATAGATCCAGTAATGACCTCAGAACTCCATCTGGATTTGTTCAGAACGCTCGGTTG
CCGCCGGGCGTTTTTTATTGGTGAGAATCCAAGCACTAGTCATGACCAAAATCCCTTAACGTGAGTTTTC
GTTCCACTGAGCGTCAGACCCCGTAGAAAAGATCAAAGGATCTTCTTGAGATCCTTTTTTTCTGCGCGTA
ATCTGCTGCTTGCAAACAAAAAAACCACCGCTACCAGCGGTGGTTTGTTTGCCGGATCAAGAGCTACCAA
CTCTTTTTCCGAAGGTAACTGGCTTCAGCAGAGCGCAGATACCAAATACTGTCCTTCTAGTGTAGCCGTA
GTTAGGCCACCACTTCAAGAACTCTGTAGCACCGCCTACATACCTCGCTCTGCTAATCCTGTTACCAGTG
GCTGCTGCCAGTGGCGATAAGTCGTGTCTTACCGGGTTGGACTCAAGACGATAGTTACCGGATAAGGCGC
AGCGGTCGGGCTGAACG
